Addgene plasmid #21326: pGL3-Control-PTEN-3'UTR-Wt
Depositing lab: Joshua Mendell. Depositing organization: Johns Hopkins University and School of Medicine. Publication: c-Myc-regulated microRNAs modulate E2F1 expression. O'Donnell KA, Wentzel EA, Zeller KI, Dang CV, Mendell JT. Nature. 2005 Jun 9. 435(7043):839-43. 10.1038/nature03677 PubMed 15944709.
Backbone
  Vector backbone: pGL3-Control
  Backbone manufacturer: Promega
  Backbone size w/o insert (bp): 5256
  Vector type: Mammalian Expression, Luciferase
Growth in bacteria
  Bacterial resistance: Ampicillin, 100 μg/mL
  Growth temperature: 37°C
  Growth strain: DH5alpha
  Copy number: High Copy
Gene/Insert
  Gene/Insert name: PTEN 3' UTR Wild Type (alt name: PTEN)
  Species: H. sapiens (human)
  Insert size (bp): 865
  Entrez Gene: PTEN (a.k.a. 10q23del, BZS, CWS1, DEC, GLM2, MHAM, MMAC1, PTEN1, PTENbeta, TEP1)
  Cloning method: Restriction Enzyme; 5′ cloning site XbaI (unknown if destroyed); 3′ cloning site XbaI (unknown if destroyed)
  Sequencing primers: 5′ Luc-F (5'-CAGTCAAGTAACAACCGCGA-3'); 3′ EBV-rev
Terms and licenses: Academic/Nonprofit Terms; Industry Terms: Not Available to Industry
How to cite: pGL3-Control-PTEN-3'UTR-Wt was a gift from Joshua Mendell (Addgene plasmid # 21326 ; http://n2t.net/addgene:21326 ; RRID:Addgene_21326)
