[The description below was written by a language model from this plasmid's Addgene catalogue record and pLannotate feature annotations shown in this document.]
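Description:
pGL3-Control-PTEN-3'UTR-Wt is a mammalian firefly luciferase reporter built on the Promega pGL3-Control backbone, carrying an 865 bp wild-type segment of the human PTEN 3' untranslated region. It is propagated in E. coli as a high-copy plasmid through a ColE1/pUC-type origin and selected with ampicillin via the β-lactamase gene and its native promoter. An f1 phage origin is also present. The sequenced record is about 6.1 kb, consistent with the stated backbone plus insert.

The reporter unit consists of the SV40 early promoter driving the enhanced luc+ firefly luciferase coding sequence. The PTEN fragment was inserted at an XbaI site, and the unannotated stretch of roughly 900 bp between the end of the luciferase coding sequence and the SV40 poly(A) signal matches its expected position, so the PTEN sequence becomes the 3' UTR of the luciferase transcript. The orientation of the insert is not recorded, which matters because the same enzyme was used at both ends. Downstream of the polyadenylation signal lies an SV40 enhancer-containing element that boosts expression. Upstream of the promoter, a synthetic poly(A) signal and a transcriptional pause site limit read-through from the backbone that would otherwise add background signal. Short lacZα, large T antigen and tetracycline-resistance matches are fragmentary remnants rather than functional genes.

With constitutive transcription held constant, changes in luciferase output after transfection reflect post-transcriptional control acting through the PTEN 3' UTR. The associated publication concerns c-Myc-regulated microRNAs, which suggests use in testing microRNA targeting of PTEN. The "Wt" designation implies comparison with a mutated counterpart, although no such construct is described here.
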