Features (pLannotate 1.2.2; 13 found; start..end, strand, type, name):
    234..822     -  rep_origin     ori: high-copy-number ColE1/pMB1/pBR322/pUC origin of replication
    993..1853    -  CDS            AmpR: β-lactamase; bla; confers resistance to ampicillin, carbenicillin, and related antibiotics
   1854..1958    -  promoter       AmpR promoter: bla
   1985..2413    +  rep_origin     f1 ori (sequence partly withheld): f1 bacteriophage origin of replication; arrow indicates direction of (+) strand synthesis
   2445..2512    -  CDS            lacZα (fragment): LacZα fragment of β-galactosidase; lacZ fragment
   2571..2619    +  polyA_signal   poly(A) signal: synthetic polyadenylation signal
   2633..2724    +  misc_feature   pause site: RNA polymerase II transcriptional pause signal from the human α2 globin gene
   2779..2975    +  promoter       SV40 promoter: SV40 early promoter
   3011..4663    +  CDS            luciferase: firefly luciferase; luc+; enhanced luc+ version of the luciferase gene
   5575..5696    -  polyA_signal   SV40 poly(A) signal: SV40 polyadenylation signal
   5719..5787    -  CDS            large T antigen (fragment): large T antigen from SV40 (simian virus 40)
   5809..6043    -  promoter       SV40 promoter (fragment): SV40 enhancer and early promoter
   6049..54      +  CDS            TcR (fragment) (across the origin): tetracycline efflux protein; tet; confers resistance to tetracycline
>Addgene plasmid #21326 | pGL3-Control-PTEN-3'UTR-Wt | addgene full sequence | sequence record 142926 | Addgene NGS result
TTATGACTGTCTTCTTTATCATGCAACTCGTAGGACAGGTGCCGGCAGCGCTCTTCCGCTTCCTCGCTCA
CTGACTCGCTGCGCTCGGTCGTTCGGCTGCGGCGAGCGGTATCAGCTCACTCAAAGGCGGTAATACGGTT
ATCCACAGAATCAGGGGATAACGCAGGAAAGAACATGTGAGCAAAAGGCCAGCAAAAGGCCAGGAACCGT
AAAAAGGCCGCGTTGCTGGCGTTTTTCCATAGGCTCCGCCCCCCTGACGAGCATCACAAAAATCGACGCT
CAAGTCAGAGGTGGCGAAACCCGACAGGACTATAAAGATACCAGGCGTTTCCCCCTGGAAGCTCCCTCGT
GCGCTCTCCTGTTCCGACCCTGCCGCTTACCGGATACCTGTCCGCCTTTCTCCCTTCGGGAAGCGTGGCG
CTTTCTCATAGCTCACGCTGTAGGTATCTCAGTTCGGTGTAGGTCGTTCGCTCCAAGCTGGGCTGTGTGC
ACGAACCCCCCGTTCAGCCCGACCGCTGCGCCTTATCCGGTAACTATCGTCTTGAGTCCAACCCGGTAAG
ACACGACTTATCGCCACTGGCAGCAGCCACTGGTAACAGGATTAGCAGAGCGAGGTATGTAGGCGGTGCT
ACAGAGTTCTTGAAGTGGTGGCCTAACTACGGCTACACTAGAAGAACAGTATTTGGTATCTGCGCTCTGC
TGAAGCCAGTTACCTTCGGAAAAAGAGTTGGTAGCTCTTGATCCGGCAAACAAACCACCGCTGGTAGCGG
TGGTTTTTTTGTTTGCAAGCAGCAGATTACGCGCAGAAAAAAAGGATCTCAAGAAGATCCTTTGATCTTT
TCTACGGGGTCTGACGCTCAGTGGAACGAAAACTCACGTTAAGGGATTTTGGTCATGAGATTATCAAAAA
GGATCTTCACCTAGATCCTTTTAAATTAAAAATGAAGTTTTAAATCAATCTAAAGTATATATGAGTAAAC
TTGGTCTGACAGTTACCAATGCTTAATCAGTGAGGCACCTATCTCAGCGATCTGTCTATTTCGTTCATCC
ATAGTTGCCTGACTCCCCGTCGTGTAGATAACTACGATACGGGAGGGCTTACCATCTGGCCCCAGTGCTG
CAATGATACCGCGAGACCCACGCTCACCGGCTCCAGATTTATCAGCAATAAACCAGCCAGCCGGAAGGGC
CGAGCGCAGAAGTGGTCCTGCAACTTTATCCGCCTCCATCCAGTCTATTAATTGTTGCCGGGAAGCTAGA
GTAAGTAGTTCGCCAGTTAATAGTTTGCGCAACGTTGTTGCCATTGCTACAGGCATCGTGGTGTCACGCT
CGTCGTTTGGTATGGCTTCATTCAGCTCCGGTTCCCAACGATCAAGGCGAGTTACATGATCCCCCATGTT
GTGCAAAAAAGCGGTTAGCTCCTTCGGTCCTCCGATCGTTGTCAGAAGTAAGTTGGCCGCAGTGTTATCA
CTCATGGTTATGGCAGCACTGCATAATTCTCTTACTGTCATGCCATCCGTAAGATGCTTTTCTGTGACTG
GTGAGTACTCAACCAAGTCATTCTGAGAATAGTGTATGCGGCGACCGAGTTGCTCTTGCCCGGCGTCAAT
ACGGGATAATACCGCGCCACATAGCAGAACTTTAAAAGTGCTCATCATTGGAAAACGTTCTTCGGGGCGA
AAACTCTCAAGGATCTTACCGCTGTTGAGATCCAGTTCGATGTAACCCACTCGTGCACCCAACTGATCTT
CAGCATCTTTTACTTTCACCAGCGTTTCTGGGTGAGCAAAAACAGGAAGGCAAAATGCCGCAAAAAAGGG
AATAAGGGCGACACGGAAATGTTGAATACTCATACTCTTCCTTTTTCAATATTATTGAAGCATTTATCAG
GGTTATTGTCTCATGAGCGGATACATATTTGAATGTATTTAGAAAAATAAACAAATAGGGGTTCCGCGCA
CATTTCCCCGAAAAGTGCCACCTG
[124 nt withheld, positions 1985-2108]
C
[91 nt withheld, positions 2110-2200]
A
[49 nt withheld, positions 2202-2250]
CCTTTGACGTTGGAGTCCACGTTCTTT
[37 nt withheld, positions 2278-2314]
ACCCTATCTCGGTCTATTCTTTTGATTTATAAGGGATTTTGCCGATTTCGGCCTATTGGTTAAAAAATGA
GCTGATTTAACAAAAATTTAACGCGAATTTTAACAAAATATTAACGCTTACAATTTGCCATTCGCCATTC
AGGCTGCGCAACTGTTGGGAAGGGCGATCGGTGCGGGCCTCTTCGCTATTACGCCAGCCCAAGCTACCAT
GATAAGTAAGTAATATTAAGGTACGGGAGGTACTTGGAGCGGCCGCAATAAAATATCTTTATTTTCATTA
CATCTGTGTGTTGGTTTTTTGTGTGAATCGATAGTACTAACATACGCTCTCCATCAAAACAAAACGAAAC
AAAACAAACTAGCAAAATAGGCTGTCCCCAGTGCAAGTGCAGGTGCCAGAACATTTCTCTATCGATAGGT
ACCGAGCTCTTACGCGTGCTAGCCCGGGCTCGAGATCTGCGATCTGCATCTCAATTAGTCAGCAACCATA
GTCCCGCCCCTAACTCCGCCCATCCCGCCCCTAACTCCGCCCAGTTCCGCCCATTCTCCGCCCCATCGCT
GACTAATTTTTTTTATTTATGCAGAGGCCGAGGCCGCCTCGGCCTCTGAGCTATTCCAGAAGTAGTGAGG
AGGCTTTTTTGGAGGCCTAGGCTTTTGCAAAAAGCTTGGCATTCCGGTACTGTTGGTAAAGCCACCATGG
AAGACGCCAAAAACATAAAGAAAGGCCCGGCGCCATTCTATCCGCTGGAAGATGGAACCGCTGGAGAGCA
ACTGCATAAGGCTATGAAGAGATACGCCCTGGTTCCTGGAACAATTGCTTTTACAGATGCACATATCGAG
GTGGACATCACTTACGCTGAGTACTTCGAAATGTCCGTTCGGTTGGCAGAAGCTATGAAACGATATGGGC
TGAATACAAATCACAGAATCGTCGTATGCAGTGAAAACTCTCTTCAATTCTTTATGCCGGTGTTGGGCGC
GTTATTTATCGGAGTTGCAGTTGCGCCCGCGAACGACATTTATAATGAACGTGAATTGCTCAACAGTATG
GGCATTTCGCAGCCTACCGTGGTGTTCGTTTCCAAAAAGGGGTTGCAAAAAATTTTGAACGTGCAAAAAA
AGCTCCCAATCATCCAAAAAATTATTATCATGGATTCTAAAACGGATTACCAGGGATTTCAGTCGATGTA
CACGTTCGTCACATCTCATCTACCTCCCGGTTTTAATGAATACGATTTTGTGCCAGAGTCCTTCGATAGG
GACAAGACAATTGCACTGATCATGAACTCCTCTGGATCTACTGGTCTGCCTAAAGGTGTCGCTCTGCCTC
ATAGAACTGCCTGCGTGAGATTCTCGCATGCCAGAGATCCTATTTTTGGCAATCAAATCATTCCGGATAC
TGCGATTTTAAGTGTTGTTCCATTCCATCACGGTTTTGGAATGTTTACTACACTCGGATATTTGATATGT
GGATTTCGAGTCGTCTTAATGTATAGATTTGAAGAAGAGCTGTTTCTGAGGAGCCTTCAGGATTACAAGA
TTCAAAGTGCGCTGCTGGTGCCAACCCTATTCTCCTTCTTCGCCAAAAGCACTCTGATTGACAAATACGA
TTTATCTAATTTACACGAAATTGCTTCTGGTGGCGCTCCCCTCTCTAAGGAAGTCGGGGAAGCGGTTGCC
AAGAGGTTCCATCTGCCAGGTATCAGGCAAGGATATGGGCTCACTGAGACTACATCAGCTATTCTGATTA
CACCCGAGGGGGATGATAAACCGGGCGCGGTCGGTAAAGTTGTTCCATTTTTTGAAGCGAAGGTTGTGGA
TCTGGATACCGGGAAAACGCTGGGCGTTAATCAAAGAGGCGAACTGTGTGTGAGAGGTCCTATGATTATG
TCCGGTTATGTAAACAATCCGGAAGCGACCAACGCCTTGATTGACAAGGATGGATGGCTACATTCTGGAG
ACATAGCTTACTGGGACGAAGACGAACACTTCTTCATCGTTGACCGCCTGAAGTCTCTGATTAAGTACAA
AGGCTATCAGGTGGCTCCCGCTGAATTGGAATCCATCTTGCTCCAACACCCCAACATCTTCGACGCAGGT
GTCGCAGGTCTTCCCGACGATGACGCCGGTGAACTTCCCGCCGCCGTTGTTGTTTTGGAGCACGGAAAGA
CGATGACGGAAAAAGAGATCGTGGATTACGTCGCCAGTCAAGTAACAACCGCGAAAAAGTTGCGCGGAGG
AGTTGTGTTTGTGGACGAAGTACCGAAAGGTCTTACCGGAAAACTCGACGCAAGAAAAATCAGAGAGATC
CTCATAAAGGCCAAGAAGGGCGGAAAGATCGCCGTGTAATTCTAGAGGCTAAAGAGCTTTGTGATATACT
GGTTCACATCCTACCCCTTTGCACTTGTGGCAACAGATAAGTTTGCAGTTGGCTAAGAGAGGTTTCCGAA
GGGTTTTGCTACATTCTAATGCATGTATTCGGGTTAGGGGAATGGAGGGAATGCTCAGAAAGGAAATAAT
TTTATGCTGGACTCTGGACCATATACCATCTCCAGCTATTTACACACACCTTTCTTTAGCATGCTACAGT
TATTAATCTGGACATTCGAGGAATTGGCCGCTGTCACTGCTTGTTGTTTGCGCATTTTTTTTTAAAGCAT
ATTGGTGCTAGAAAAGGCAGCTAAAGGAAGTGAATCTGTATTGGGGTACAGGAATGAACCTTCTGCAACA
TCTTAAGATCCACAAATGAAGGGATATAAAAATAATGTCATAGGTAAGAAACACAGCAACAATGACTTAA
CCATATAAATGTGGAGGCTATCAACAAAGAATGGGCTTGAAACATTATAAAAATTGACAATGATTTATTA
AATATGTTTTCTCAATTGTAACGACTTCTCCATCTCCTGTGTAATCAAGGCCAGTGCTAAAATTCAGATG
CTGTTAGTACCTACATCAGTCAACAACTTACACTTATTTTACTAGTTTTCAATCATAATACCTGCTGTGG
ATGCTTCATGTGCTGCCTGCAAGCTTCTTTTTTCTCATTAAATATAAAATATTTTGTAATGCTGCACAGA
AATTTTCAATTTGAGATTCTACAGTAAGCGTTTTTTTTCTTTGAAGATTTATGATGCACTTATTCAATAG
CTGTCAGCCGTTCCACCCTTTTGACCTTACACATTCTATTACAATGAATTTTGCAGTTTTGCACATTTTT
TTCTAGAGTCGGGGCGGCCGGCCGCTTCGAGCAGACATGATAAGATACATTGATGAGTTTGGACAAACCA
CAACTAGAATGCAGTGAAAAAAATGCTTTATTTGTGAAATTTGTGATGCTATTGCTTTATTTGTAACCAT
TATAAGCTGCAATAAACAAGTTAACAACAACAATTGCATTCATTTTATGTTTCAGGTTCAGGGGGAGGTG
TGGGAGGTTTTTTAAAGCAAGTAAAACCTCTACAAATGTGGTAAAATCGATAAGGATCTGAACGATGGAG
CGGAGAATGGGCGGAACTGGGCGGAGTTAGGGGCGGGATGGGCGGAGTTAGGGGCGGGACTATGGTTGCT
GACTAATTGAGATGCATGCTTTGCATACTTCTGCCTGCTGGGGAGCCTGGGGACTTTCCACACCTGGTTG
CTGACTAATTGAGATGCATGCTTTGCATACTTCTGCCTGCTGGGGAGCCTGGGGACTTTCCACACCCTAA
CTGACACACATTCCACAGCGGATCCGTCGACCGATGCCCTTGAGAGCCTTCAACCCAGTCAGCTCCTTCC
GGTGGGCGCGGGGCATGACTATCGTCGCCGCAC
