>Addgene plasmid #21326 | pGL3-Control-PTEN-3'UTR-Wt | depositor partial sequence | sequence record 9863 | Author sequence
GGCTAAAGAGCTTTGTGATATACTGGTTCACATCCTACCCCTTTGCACTTGTGGCAACAGATAAGTTTGC
AGTTGGCTAAGAGAGGTTTCCGAAGGGTTTTGCTACATTCTAATGCATGTATTCGGGTTAGGGGAATGGA
GGGAATGCTCAGAAAGGAAATAATTTTATGCTGGACTCTGGACCATATACCATCTCCAGCTATTTACACA
CACCTTTCTTTAGCATGCTACAGTTATTAATCTGGACATTCGAGGAATTGGCCGCTGTCACTGCTTGTTG
TTTGCGCATTTTTTTTTAAAGCATATTGGTGCTAGAAAAGGCAGCTAAAGGAAGTGAATCTGTATTGGGG
TACAGGAATGAACCTTCTGCAACATCTTAAGATCCACAAATGAAGGGATATAAAAATAATGTCATAGGTA
AGAAACACAGCAACAATGACTTAACCATATAAATGTGGAGGCTATCAACAAAGAATGGGCTTGAAACATT
ATAAAAATTGACAATGATTTATTAAATATGTTTTCTCAATTGTAACGACTTCTCCATCTCCTGTGTAATC
AAGGCCAGTGCTAAAATTCAGATGCTGTTAGTACCTACATCAGTCAACAACTTACACTTATTTTACTAGT
TTTCAATCATAATACCTGCTGTGGATGCTTCATGTGCTGCCTGCAAGCTTCTTTTTTCTCATTAAATATA
AAATATTTTGTAATGCTGCACAGAAATTTTCAATTTGAGATTCTACAGTAAGCGTTTTTTTTCTTTGAAG
ATTTATGATGCACTTATTCAATAGCTGTCAGCCGTTCCACCCTTTTGACCTTACACATTCTATTACAATG
AATTTTGCAGTTTTGCACATTTTTT
