>Addgene plasmid #21326 | pGL3-Control-PTEN-3'UTR-Wt | addgene partial sequence | sequence record 27142 | 21326 with pGL2-Fwd
AACATAAAATGAATGCAATTGTTGTTGTTAACTTGTTTATTGCAGCTTATAATGGTTACAAATAAAGCAA
TAGCATCACAAATTTCACAAATAAAGCATTTTTTTCACTGCATTCTAGTTGTGGTTTGTCCAAACTCATC
AATGTATCTTATCATGTCTGCTCGAAGCGGCCGGCCGCCCCGACTCTAGAAAAAAATGTGCAAAACTGCA
AAATTCATTGTAATAGAATGTGTAAGGTCAAAAGGGTGGAACGGCTGACAGCTATTGAATAAGTGCATCA
TAAATCTTCAAAGAAAAAAAACGCTTACTGTAGAATCTCAAATTGAAAATTTCTGTGCAGCATTACAAAA
TATTTTATATTTAATGAGAAAAAAGAAGCTTGCAGGCAGCACATGAAGCATCCACAGCAGGTATTATGAT
TGAAAACTAGTAAAATAAGTGTAAGTTGTTGACTGATGTAGGTACTAACAGCATCTGAATTTTAGCACTG
GCCTTGATTACACAGGAGATGGAGAAGTCGTTACAATTGAGAAAACATATTTAATAAATCATTGTCAATT
TTTATAATGTTTCAAGCCCATTCTTTGTTGATAGCCTCCACATTTATATGGTTAAGTCATTGTTGCTGTG
TTTCTTACCTATGACATT
